>Addgene plasmid #70658 | lentiCRISPR - Amplicon, BCR/ABL sgRNA 2 | depositor partial sequence | sequence record 128389 | lentiCRISPR - Amplicon, BCR/ABL sgRNA 2 sequence 652 bps
CTGTTAGAGAGATAATTAGAATTAATTTGACTGTAAACACAAAGATATTAGTACAAAATACGTGACGTAG
AAAGTAATAATTTCTTGGGTAGTTTGCAGTTTTAAAATTATGTTTTAAAATGGACTATCATATGCTTACC
GTAACTTGAAAGTATTTCGATTTCTTGGCTTTATATATCTTGTGGAAAGGACGAAACACCGGCTCCCTTC
AAGTGGGATGGTTTTAGAGCTAGAAATAGCAAGTTAAAATAAGGCTAGTCCGTTATCAACTTGAAAAAGT
GGCACCGAGTCGGTGCTTTTTTGAATTCTAGATCTTGAGACAAATGGCAGTATTCATCCACAATTTTAAA
AGAAAAGGGGGGATTGGGGGGTACAGTGCAGGGGAAAGAATAGTAGACATAATAGCAACAGACATACAAA
CTAAAGAATTACAAAAACAAATTACAAAAATTCAAAATTTTCGGGTTTATTACAGGGACAGCAGAGATCC
ACTTTGGCGCCGGCTCGAGTGGCTCCGGTGCCCGTCAGTGGGCAGAGCGCACATCGCCCACAGTCCCCGA
GAAGTTGGGGGGAGGGGTCGGCAATTGAACCGGTGCCTAGAGAAGGTGGCGCGGGGTAAACTGGGAAAGT
GATGTCGTGTACTGGCTCCGCC
