>Addgene plasmid #70658 | lentiCRISPR - Amplicon, BCR/ABL sgRNA 2 | addgene partial sequence | sequence record 140717 | hU6-F 5'-GAGGGCCTATTTCCCATGATT-3'
GTTAGAGAGATAATTAGAATTAATTTGACTGTAAACACAAAGATATTAGTACAAAATACGTGACGTAGAA
AGTAATAATTTCTTGGGTAGTTTGCAGTTTTAAAATTATGTTTTAAAATGGACTATCATATGCTTACCGT
AACTTGAAAGTATTTCGATTTCTTGGCTTTATATATCTTGTGGAAAGGACGAAACACCGGCTCCCTTCAA
GTGGGATGGTTTTAGAGCTAGAAATAGCAAGTTAAAATAAGGCTAGTCCGTTATCAACTTGAAAAAGTGG
CACCGAGTCGGTGCTTTTTTGAATTCTAGATCTTGAGACAAATGGCAGTATTCATCCACAATTTTAAAAG
AAAAGGGGGGATTGGGGGGTACAGTGCAGGGGAAAGAATAGTAGACATAATAGCAACAGACATACAAACT
AAAGAATTACAAAAACAAATTACAAAAATTCAAAATTTTCGGGTTTATTACAGGGACAGCAGAGATCCAC
TTTGGCGCCGGCTCGAGTGGCTCCGGTGCCCGTCAGTGGGCAGAGCGCACATCGCCCACAGTCCCCGAGA
AGTTGGGGGGAGGGGTCGGCAATTGAACCGGTGCCTAGAGAAGGTGGCGCGGGGTAAACTGGGAAAGTGA
TGTCGTGTACTGGCTCCGCCTTTTTCCCGAGGGTGGGGGAGAACCGTATATAAGTGCAGTAGTCGCCGTG
AACGTTCTTTTTCGCAACGGGTTTGCCGCCAGAACACAGGTGTCGTGACGCGGGATCCGCCACCATGGAT
TACAAAGACGATGACGATAAGATGGCCCCAAAGAAGAAGCGGAAGGTCGGTATCCACGGAGTCCCAGCAG
CCGACAAGAAGTACAGCATCGGCCTGGACATCGGCACC
