>Addgene plasmid #70658 | lentiCRISPR - Amplicon, BCR/ABL sgRNA 2 | addgene partial sequence | sequence record 140718 | hSpCas9-R1 5'-CGCTCGTGCTTCTTATCCTC-3'
TCTGTGGAAGAAGCTGTCGTCCACCTTGGCCATCTCGTTGCTGAAGATCTCTTGCAGATAGCAGATCCGG
TTCTTCCGTCTGGTGTATCTTCTTCTGGCGGTTCTCTTCAGCCGGGTGGCCTCGGCTGTTTCGCCGCTGT
CGAACAGCAGGGCTCCGATCAGGTTCTTCTTGATGCTGTGCCGGTCGGTGTTGCCCAGCACCTTGAATTT
CTTGCTGGGCACCTTGTACTCGTCGGTGATCACGGCCCAGCCCACAGAGTTGGTGCCGATGTCCAGGCCG
ATGCTGTACTTCTTGTCGGCTGCTGGGACTCCGTGGATACCGACCTTCCGCTTCTTCTTTGGGGCCATCT
TATCGTCATCGTCTTTGTAATCCATGGTGGCGGATCCCGCGTCACGACACCTGTGTTCTGGCGGCAAACC
CGTTGCGAAAAAGAACGTTCACGGCGACTACTGCACTTATATACGGTTCTCCCCCACCCTCGGGAAAAAG
GCGGAGCCAGTACACGACATCACTTTCCCAGTTTACCCCGCGCCACCTTCTCTAGGCACCGGTTCAATTG
CCGACCCCTCCCCCCAACTTCTCGGGGACTGTGGGCGATGTGCGCTCTGCCCACTGACGGGCACCGGAGC
CACTCGAGCCGGCGCCAAAGTGGATCTCTGCTGTCCCTGTAATAAACCCGAAAATTTTGAATTTTTGTAA
TTTGTTTTTGTAATTCTTTAGTTTGTATGTCTGTTGCTATTATGTCTACTATTCTTTCCCCTGCACTGTA
CCCCCCAATCCCCCCTTTTCTTTTAAAATTGTGGATGAATACTGCCATTTGTCTCAAGATCTAGAATTCA
AAAAAGCACCGACTCGGTGCCACTTTTTCAAGTTGATAACGGACTAGCCTTA
