[The description below was written by a language model from this plasmid's Addgene catalogue record.]
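Description:
lentiCRISPR - Amplicon, BCR/ABL sgRNA 2 is an all-in-one lentiviral CRISPR plasmid built on the lentiCRISPR v1 backbone, intended for delivering Cas9 and a single guide RNA into mammalian cells by lentiviral transduction. It is propagated in E. coli under ampicillin selection. The record lists a recombination-deficient cloning strain, a common choice for lentiviral plasmids because their repeated long terminal repeat sequences are prone to rearrangement. The copy number is recorded as unknown, and no feature table is provided, so the origin of replication and the individual viral elements are not itemised in the record.

The payload consists of two expression units. An EFS promoter (a short form of the EF-1α promoter, read by RNA polymerase II) drives a human codon-optimized Cas9 together with a puromycin resistance gene, so transduced cells can be selected with puromycin. The record does not state how the two coding sequences are linked. A U6 promoter, read by RNA polymerase III, expresses the sgRNA. This guide targets an intergenic site within the BCR/ABL amplicon found in the chronic myeloid leukaemia-derived K562 cell line, rather than a protein-coding sequence.

Because the target lies in a non-genic position inside an amplified genomic region, the construct allows Cas9 cutting at a high-copy locus without disrupting a gene. The record does not spell out an experimental purpose beyond this, but it associates the plasmid with a study identifying essential genes in the human genome. This suggests use as a control guide for examining the effects of cleavage within amplified DNA in K562 cells.
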