Addgene plasmid #70658: lentiCRISPR - Amplicon, BCR/ABL sgRNA 2
Purpose: Expresses human codon-optimized Cas9 protein and puromycin resistance from EFS promoter and an intergenic BCR/ABL-targeting sgRNA element from U6 promoter. Lentiviral backbone.
Depositing lab: David Sabatini. Depositing organization: Whitehead Institute for Biomedical Research. Publication: Identification and characterization of essential genes in the human genome. Wang T, Birsoy K, Hughes NW, Krupczak KM, Post Y, Wei JJ, Lander ES, Sabatini DM. Science. 2015 Oct 15. pii: aac7041. 10.1126/science.aac7041 PubMed 26472758.
Backbone
  Vector backbone: lentiCRISPR v1
  Vector type: Mammalian Expression, Lentiviral, CRISPR
Growth in bacteria
  Bacterial resistance: Ampicillin, 100 μg/mL
  Growth temperature: 37°C
  Growth strain: NEB Stable
  Copy number: Unknown
Gene/Insert
  Gene/Insert name: sgRNA against BCR/ABLamplicon found in CML-derived K562 cell line
  gRNA/shRNA sequence: GGCTCCCTTCAAGTGGGATG
Terms and licenses: Academic/Nonprofit Terms; Industry Terms: Not Available to Industry
How to cite: lentiCRISPR - Amplicon, BCR/ABL sgRNA 2 was a gift from David Sabatini (Addgene plasmid # 70658 ; http://n2t.net/addgene:70658 ; RRID:Addgene_70658)
